Addgene plasmid #15028: Hsp68-CreER(TM) (DM#264)
Depositing lab: Douglas Melton. Depositing organization: Harvard University.
Backbone
  Vector backbone: modified pBluescript II KS
  Backbone size w/o insert (bp): 3000
  Vector type: Mammalian Expression, Cre/Lox ; for making transgenic constructs
Growth in bacteria
  Bacterial resistance: Ampicillin, 100 μg/mL
  Growth temperature: 37°C
  Growth strain: Stbl3
  Copy number: High Copy
Gene/Insert
  Gene/Insert name: Cre-ER(TM) (alt name: Cre-ER (TM))
  Insert size (bp): 3700
  Tag / fusion protein: Hsp68 promoter (N terminal on insert); polyA (C terminal on insert)
  Cloning method: Restriction Enzyme; 5′ cloning site FseI (not destroyed); 3′ cloning site PmeI (not destroyed)
  Sequencing primers: 5′ T3
Resource information
  A portion of this plasmid was derived from a plasmid made by: Cre-ER(TM) was a gift from Andy McMahon. Hsp68 was a gift from Maureen Gannon.
Terms and licenses: Academic/Nonprofit Terms; Industry Terms: Not Available to Industry
Depositor comments: The CRE-ER(TM) protein requires tamoxifen (TM) to catalyze LoxP site-mediated excision. See Author's Map for more information.
How to cite: Hsp68-CreER(TM) (DM#264) was a gift from Douglas Melton (Addgene plasmid # 15028 ; http://n2t.net/addgene:15028 ; RRID:Addgene_15028)
