[The description below was written by a language model from this plasmid's Addgene catalogue record and the feature table of its GenBank file.]
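Description:
Hsp68-CreER(TM) (DM#264) is a transgene-building plasmid based on a modified pBluescript II KS backbone, catalogued as a mammalian expression and Cre/lox vector for making transgenic constructs. It is maintained in E. coli through a high-copy ColE1/pUC-type origin and selected with ampicillin via the bla (AmpR) gene. The backbone also carries an f1 origin for single-stranded DNA production. The usual pBluescript lac promoter/operator region, T3 and T7 phage promoters, and M13 primer sites flank the cloning region. The sequence record is 6416 bp, slightly smaller than the roughly 3 kb backbone plus 3.7 kb insert given in the catalogue fields.

The insert sits between retained FseI and PmeI sites. According to the catalogue, it consists of the Hsp68 promoter, the Cre-ER(TM) coding sequence and a polyadenylation signal. The feature table annotates the Cre recombinase open reading frame and a downstream SV40 poly(A) signal. It does not label the Hsp68 promoter, which presumably lies in the unannotated stretch between the KS primer site and Cre. It also does not label the estrogen-receptor portion, which presumably occupies the gap between Cre and the poly(A) signal. Cre from bacteriophage P1 recombines loxP sites, and the depositor notes that the Cre-ER(TM) fusion requires tamoxifen to catalyse loxP-mediated excision, so recombination can be controlled in time by giving the drug. Hsp68 is commonly used as a minimal promoter that responds to added enhancers, so the plasmid could plausibly serve as a base for placing regulatory elements upstream to direct tissue-specific, inducible Cre. The record itself states only that it is for making transgenic constructs.
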