LOCUS       Exported 6416 bp ds-DNA circular SYN 12-MAY-2021
DEFINITION  synthetic circular DNA
ACCESSION   .
VERSION     .
KEYWORDS    Hsp68-CreER(TM) (DM#264)
SOURCE      synthetic DNA construct
  ORGANISM  synthetic DNA construct
REFERENCE   1 (bases 1 to 6416)
  TITLE     Other Melton Lab plasmids
REFERENCE   2 (bases 1 to 6416)
  AUTHORS   .
  TITLE     Direct Submission
  JOURNAL   Exported May 12, 2021 from SnapGene Server 1.1.58
            http://www.snapgene.com
FEATURES             Location/Qualifiers
     source          1..6416
                     /organism="synthetic DNA construct"
                     /mol_type="other DNA"
     protein_bind    107..128
                     /label=CAP binding site
                     /bound_moiety="E. coli catabolite activator protein"
                     /note="CAP binding activates transcription in the presence
                     of cAMP."
     promoter        143..173
                     /label=lac promoter
                     /note="promoter for the E. coli lac operon"
     protein_bind    181..197
                     /label=lac operator
                     /bound_moiety="lac repressor encoded by lacI"
                     /note="The lac repressor binds to the lac operator to
                     inhibit transcription in E. coli. This inhibition can be
                     relieved by adding lactose or
                     isopropyl-beta-D-thiogalactopyranoside (IPTG)."
     primer_bind     186..208
                     /label=M13/pUC Reverse
                     /note="In lacZ gene"
     primer_bind     205..221
                     /label=M13 rev
                     /note="common sequencing primer, one of multiple similar
                     variants"
     primer_bind     205..221
                     /label=M13 Reverse
                     /note="In lacZ gene. Also called M13-rev"
     primer_bind     240..260
                     /label=T3
                     /note="T3 promoter, forward primer"
     promoter        242..260
                     /label=T3 promoter
                     /note="promoter for bacteriophage T3 RNA polymerase"
     primer_bind     301..317
                     /label=pBluescriptKS
                     /note="For pBluescript vector"
     primer_bind     302..318
                     /label=KS primer
                     /note="common sequencing primer, one of multiple similar
                     variants"
     CDS             1231..2259
                     /codon_start=1
                     /product="site-specific recombinase"
                     /label=Cre
                     /note="Cre is a site-specific recombinase from
                     bacteriophage P1. Recombination occurs at loxP sequences."
                     /translation="MSNLLTVHQNLPALPVDATSDEVRKNLMDMFRDRQAFSEHTWKML
                     LSVCRSWAAWCKLNNRKWFPAEPEDVRDYLLYLQARGLAVKTIQQHLGQLNMLHRRSGL
                     PRPSDSNAVSLVMRRIRKENVDAGERAKQALAFERTDFDQVRSLMENSDRCQDIRNLAF
                     LGIAYNTLLRIAEIARIRVKDISRTDGGRMLIHIGRTKTLVSTAGVEKALSLGVTKLVE
                     RWISVSGVADDPNNYLFCRVRKNGVAAPSATSQLSTRALEGIFEATHRLIYGAKDDSGQ
                     RYLAWSGHSARVGAARDMARAGVSIPEIMQAGGWTNVNIVMNYIRNLDSETGAMVRLLE
                     DGD"
     polyA_signal    3640..3774
                     /label=SV40 poly(A) signal
                     /note="SV40 polyadenylation signal"
     primer_bind     complement(3677..3696)
                     /label=SV40pA-R
                     /note="SV40 polyA, reverse primer"
     primer_bind     3731..3750
                     /label=EBV-rev
                     /note="SV40 polyA terminator, reverse primer"
     primer_bind     complement(3846..3865)
                     /label=T7
                     /note="T7 promoter, forward primer"
     promoter        complement(3847..3865)
                     /label=T7 promoter
                     /note="promoter for bacteriophage T7 RNA polymerase"
     primer_bind     complement(3872..3889)
                     /label=M13 Forward
                     /note="In lacZ gene. Also called M13-F20 or M13 (-21)
                     Forward"
     primer_bind     complement(3872..3888)
                     /label=M13 fwd
                     /note="common sequencing primer, one of multiple similar
                     variants"
     primer_bind     complement(3881..3903)
                     /label=M13/pUC Forward
                     /note="In lacZ gene"
     rep_origin      4030..4485
                     /direction=RIGHT
                     /label=f1 ori
                     /note="f1 bacteriophage origin of replication; arrow
                     indicates direction of (+) strand synthesis"
     primer_bind     complement(4117..4136)
                     /label=F1ori-R
                     /note="F1 origin, reverse primer"
     primer_bind     4327..4348
                     /label=F1ori-F
                     /note="F1 origin, forward primer"
     promoter        4511..4615
                     /gene="bla"
                     /label=AmpR promoter
     CDS             4616..5476
                     /codon_start=1
                     /gene="bla"
                     /product="beta-lactamase"
                     /label=AmpR
                     /note="confers resistance to ampicillin, carbenicillin, and
                     related antibiotics"
                     /translation="MSIQHFRVALIPFFAAFCLPVFAHPETLVKVKDAEDQLGARVGYI
                     ELDLNSGKILESFRPEERFPMMSTFKVLLCGAVLSRIDAGQEQLGRRIHYSQNDLVEYS
                     PVTEKHLTDGMTVRELCSAAITMSDNTAANLLLTTIGGPKELTAFLHNMGDHVTRLDRW
                     EPELNEAIPNDERDTTMPVAMATTLRKLLTGELLTLASRQQLIDWMEADKVAGPLLRSA
                     LPAGWFIADKSGAGERGSRGIIAALGPDGKPSRIVVIYTTGSQATMDERNRQIAEIGAS
                     LIKHW"
     primer_bind     complement(4834..4853)
                     /label=Amp-R
                     /note="Ampicillin resistance gene, reverse primer"
     rep_origin      5647..6235
                     /direction=RIGHT
                     /label=ori
                     /note="high-copy-number ColE1/pMB1/pBR322/pUC origin of
                     replication"
     primer_bind     6136..6155
                     /label=pBR322ori-F
                     /note="pBR322 origin, forward primer"
     primer_bind     6389..6406
                     /label=L4440
                     /note="L4440 vector, forward primer"
ORIGIN
        1 agcgcccaat acgcaaaccg cctctccccg cgcgttggcc gattcattaa tgcagctggc
       61 acgacaggtt tcccgactgg aaagcgggca gtgagcgcaa cgcaattaat gtgagttagc
      121 tcactcatta ggcaccccag gctttacact ttatgctccc ggctcgtatg ttgtgtggaa
      181 ttgtgagcgg ataacaattt cacacaggaa acagctatga ccatgattac gccaagcgcg
      241 caattaaccc tcactaaagg gaacaaaagc tgggtacggc cggccgtacc gggccccccc
      301 tcgaggtcga cggtatcgat aagcttgata tcgaattcct gcagccccgc gggtaccgag
      361 ctccaggaac atccaaactg agcagccggg gtccccccca ccccccaccc cgcccctccc
      421 ggcaactttg agcctgtgct gggacagagc ctctagttcc taaattagtc catgaggtca
      481 gaggcagcac tgccattgta acgcgattgg agaggatcac gtcaccggac acgcccccag
      541 gcatctccct gggtctccta aacttggcgg ggagaagttt tagcccttaa gttttagcct
      601 ttaaccccca tattcagaac tgtgcgagtt ggcgaaaccc cacaaatcac aacaaactgt
      661 acacaacacc gagctagagg tgatctttct tgtccattcc acacaggcct tagtaatgcg
      721 tcgccatagc aacagtgtca ctagtagcac cagcacttcc ccacaccctc cccctcagga
      781 atccgtactc tccagtgaac cccagaaacc tctggagagt tctggacaag ggcggaaccc
      841 acaactccga ttactcaagg gaggcgggga agctccacca gacgcgaaac tgctggaaga
      901 ttcctggccc caaggcctcc tccggctcgc tgattggccc agcggagagt gggcggggcc
      961 ggtgaagact ccttaaaggc gcagggcggc gagcaggtca ccagacgctg acagctactc
     1021 agaaccaaat ctggttccat ccagagacaa gcgaagacaa gagaagcaga gcgagcggcg
     1081 cgttcccgat cctcggccag gaccagcctt ccccagagca tccctgccgc ggagcgcaac
     1141 cttcccagga gcatccctgc cgcggagcgc aactttcccc ggagcatcca cgccgcggag
     1201 cgcagccttc cagaagcaga gcgcggcgcc atgtccaatt tactgaccgt acaccaaaat
     1261 ttgcctgcat taccggtcga tgcaacgagt gatgaggttc gcaagaacct gatggacatg
     1321 ttcagggatc gccaggcgtt ttctgagcat acctggaaaa tgcttctgtc cgtttgccgg
     1381 tcgtgggcgg catggtgcaa gttgaataac cggaaatggt ttcccgcaga acctgaagat
     1441 gttcgcgatt atcttctata tcttcaggcg cgcggtctgg cagtaaaaac tatccagcaa
     1501 catttgggcc agctaaacat gcttcatcgt cggtccgggc tgccacgacc aagtgacagc
     1561 aatgctgttt cactggttat gcggcggatc cgaaaagaaa acgttgatgc cggtgaacgt
     1621 gcaaaacagg ctctagcgtt cgaacgcact gatttcgacc aggttcgttc actcatggaa
     1681 aatagcgatc gctgccagga tatacgtaat ctggcatttc tggggattgc ttataacacc
     1741 ctgttacgta tagccgaaat tgccaggatc agggttaaag atatctcacg tactgacggt
     1801 gggagaatgt taatccatat tggcagaacg aaaacgctgg ttagcaccgc aggtgtagag
     1861 aaggcactta gcctgggggt aactaaactg gtcgagcgat ggatttccgt ctctggtgta
     1921 gctgatgatc cgaataacta cctgttttgc cgggtcagaa aaaatggtgt tgccgcgcca
     1981 tctgccacca gccagctatc aactcgcgcc ctggaaggga tttttgaagc aactcatcga
     2041 ttgatttacg gcgctaagga tgactctggt cagagatacc tggcctggtc tggacacagt
     2101 gcccgtgtcg gagccgcgcg agatatggcc cgcgctggag tttcaatacc ggagatcatg
     2161 caagctggtg gctggaccaa tgtaaatatt gtcatgaact atatccgtaa cctggatagt
     2221 gaaacagggg caatggtgcg cctgctggaa gatggggatc aggctggtgc catgggcgat
     2281 ccacgaaatg aaatgggtgc ttcaggagac atgagggctg ccaacctttg gccaagccct
     2341 cttgtgatta agcacactaa gaagaatagc cctgccttgt ccttgacagc tgaccagatg
     2401 gtcagtgcct tgttggatgc tgaaccgccc atgatctatt ctgaatatga tccttctaga
     2461 cccttcagtg aagcctcaat gatgggctta ttgaccaacc tagcagatag ggagctggtt
     2521 catatgatca actgggcaaa gagagtgcca ggctttgggg acttgaatct ccatgatcag
     2581 gtccaccttc tcgagtgtgc ctggctggag attctgatga ttggtctcgt ctggcgctcc
     2641 atggaacacc cggggaagct cctgtttgct cctaacttgc tcctggacag gaatcaaggt
     2701 aaatgtgtgg aaggcatggt ggagatcttt gacatgttgc ttgctacgtc aagtcggttc
     2761 cgcatgatga acctgcaggg tgaagagttt gtgtgcctca aatccatcat tttgcttaat
     2821 tccggagtgt acacgtttct gtccagcacc ttgaagtctc tggaagagaa ggaccacatc
     2881 caccgtgtcc tggacaagat cacagacact ttgatccacc tgatggccaa agctggcctg
     2941 actctgcagc agcagcatcg ccgcctagct cagctccttc tcattctttc ccatatccgg
     3001 catatgagta acaaacgcat ggagcatctc tacaacatga aatgcaagaa cgtggtaccc
     3061 ctctatgacc tgctcctgga gatgttggat gcccaccgcc ttcatgcccc agccagtcgc
     3121 atgggagtgc ccccagagga gcccagccag acccagctgg ccaccaccag ctccacttca
     3181 gcacattcct tacaaaccta ctacataccc ccggaagcag agggcttccc caacacgatc
     3241 tgagagctcc tactagtcta gcttgggatc tttgtgaagg aaccttactt ctgtggtgtg
     3301 acataattgg acaaactacc tacagagatt taaagctcta aggtaaatat aaaattttta
     3361 agtgtataat gtgttaaact agctgcatat gcttgctgct tgagagtttt gcttactgag
     3421 tatgatttat gaaaatatta tacacaggag ctagtgattc taattgtttg tgtattttag
     3481 attcacagtc ccaaggctca tttcaggccc ctcagtcctc acagtctgtt catgatcata
     3541 atcagccata ccacatttgt agaggtttta cttgctttaa aaaacctccc acacctcccc
     3601 ctgaacctga aacataaaat gaatgcaatt gttgttgtta acttgtttat tgcagcttat
     3661 aatggttaca aataaagcaa tagcatcaca aatttcacaa ataaagcatt tttttcactg
     3721 cattctagtt gtggtttgtc caaactcatc aatgtatctt atcatgtctg gatcgatctg
     3781 cggccgccac cgcggtggag ctgtttaaac agctgtttaa acagctgttt aaacgctcca
     3841 attcgcccta tagtgagtcg tattacaatt cactggccgt cgttttacaa cgtcgtgact
     3901 gggaaaaccc tggcgttacc caacttaatc gccttgcagc acatccccct ttcgccagct
     3961 ggcgtaatag cgaagaggcc cgcaccgatc gcccttccca acagttgcgc agcctgaatg
     4021 gcgaatgggn nnnnnnnnnn nnnnnnnnnn nnnnnnnnnn nnnnnnnnnn nnnnnnnnnn
     4081 nnnnnnnnnn nnnnnnnnnn nnnnnnnnnn nnnnnnnnnn nnnnnnnnnn nnnnnnnnnn
     4141 nnnnnnnnnn nnncnnnnnn nnnnnnnnnn nnnnnnnnnn nnnnnnnnnn nnnnnnnnnn
     4201 nnnnnnnnnn nnnnnnnnnn nnnnnnnnnn nnnnnnnnnn nnnnnannnn nnnnnnnnnn
     4261 nnnnnnnnnn nnnnnnnnnn nnnnnnnnnn nnnnnccttt gacgttggag tccacgttct
     4321 ttaatagtgg actcttgttc caaactggaa caacactcaa ccctatctcg gtctattctt
     4381 ttgatttata agggattttg ccgatttcgg cctattggtt aaaaaatgag ctgatttaac
     4441 aaaaatttaa cgcgaatttt aacaaaatat taacgcttac aatttaggtg gcacttttcg
     4501 gggaaatgtg cgcggaaccc ctatttgttt atttttctaa atacattcaa atatgtatcc
     4561 gctcatgaga caataaccct gataaatgct tcaataatat tgaaaaagga agagtatgag
     4621 tattcaacat ttccgtgtcg cccttattcc cttttttgcg gcattttgcc ttcctgtttt
     4681 tgctcaccca gaaacgctgg tgaaagtaaa agatgctgaa gatcagttgg gtgcacgagt
     4741 gggttacatc gaactggatc tcaacagcgg taagatcctt gagagttttc gccccgaaga
     4801 acgttttcca atgatgagca cttttaaagt tctgctatgt ggcgcggtat tatcccgtat
     4861 tgacgccggg caagagcaac tcggtcgccg catacactat tctcagaatg acttggttga
     4921 gtactcacca gtcacagaaa agcatcttac ggatggcatg acagtaagag aattatgcag
     4981 tgctgccata accatgagtg ataacactgc ggccaactta cttctgacaa cgatcggagg
     5041 accgaaggag ctaaccgctt ttttgcacaa catgggggat catgtaactc gccttgatcg
     5101 ttgggaaccg gagctgaatg aagccatacc aaacgacgag cgtgacacca cgatgcctgt
     5161 agcaatggca acaacgttgc gcaaactatt aactggcgaa ctacttactc tagcttcccg
     5221 gcaacaatta atagactgga tggaggcgga taaagttgca ggaccacttc tgcgctcggc
     5281 ccttccggct ggctggttta ttgctgataa atctggagcc ggtgagcgtg ggtctcgcgg
     5341 tatcattgca gcactggggc cagatggtaa gccctcccgt atcgtagtta tctacacgac
     5401 ggggagtcag gcaactatgg atgaacgaaa tagacagatc gctgagatag gtgcctcact
     5461 gattaagcat tggtaactgt cagaccaagt ttactcatat atactttaga ttgatttaaa
     5521 acttcatttt taatttaaaa ggatctaggt gaagatcctt tttgataatc tcatgaccaa
     5581 aatcccttaa cgtgagtttt cgttccactg agcgtcagac cccgtagaaa agatcaaagg
     5641 atcttcttga gatccttttt ttctgcgcgt aatctgctgc ttgcaaacaa aaaaaccacc
     5701 gctaccagcg gtggtttgtt tgccggatca agagctacca actctttttc cgaaggtaac
     5761 tggcttcagc agagcgcaga taccaaatac tgttcttcta gtgtagccgt agttaggcca
     5821 ccacttcaag aactctgtag caccgcctac atacctcgct ctgctaatcc tgttaccagt
     5881 ggctgctgcc agtggcgata agtcgtgtct taccgggttg gactcaagac gatagttacc
     5941 ggataaggcg cagcggtcgg gctgaacggg gggttcgtgc acacagccca gcttggagcg
     6001 aacgacctac accgaactga gatacctaca gcgtgagcta tgagaaagcg ccacgcttcc
     6061 cgaagggaga aaggcggaca ggtatccggt aagcggcagg gtcggaacag gagagcgcac
     6121 gagggagctt ccagggggaa acgcctggta tctttatagt cctgtcgggt ttcgccacct
     6181 ctgacttgag cgtcgatttt tgtgatgctc gtcagggggg cggagcctat ggaaaaacgc
     6241 cagcaacgcg gcctttttac ggttcctggc cttttgctgg ccttttgctc acatgttctt
     6301 tcctgcgtta tcccctgatt ctgtggataa ccgtattacc gcctttgagt gagctgatac
     6361 cgctcgccgc agccgaacga ccgagcgcag cgagtcagtg agcgaggaag cggaag
//
