>Addgene plasmid #15028 | Hsp68-CreER(TM) (DM#264) | addgene partial sequence | sequence record 21592 | T3 5'-GCAATTAACCCTCACTAAAGG-3'
GCCCCCCCTCGAGGTCGACGGTATCGATAAGCTTGATATCGAATTCCTGCAGCCCCGCGGGTACCGAGCT
CCAGGAACATCCAAACTGAGCAGCCGGGGTCCCCCCCACCCCCCACCCCGCCCCTCCCGGCAACTTTGAG
CCTGTGCTGGGACAGAGCCTCTAGTTCCTAAATTAGTCCATGAGGTCAGAGGCAGCACTGCCATTGTAAC
GCGATTGGAGAGGATCACGTCACCGGACACGCCCCCAGGCATCTCCCTGGGTCTCCTAAACTTGGCGGGG
AGAAGTTTTAGCCCTTAAGTTTTAGCCTTTAACCCCCATATTCAGAACTGTGCGAGTTGGCGAAACCCCA
CAAATCACAACAAACTGTACACAACACCGAGCTAGAGGTGATCTTTCTTGTCCATTCCACACAGGCCTTA
GTAATGCGTCGCCATAGCAACAGTGTCACTAGTAGCACCAGCACTTCCCCACACCCTCCCCCTCAGGAAT
CCGTACTCTCCAGTGAACCCCAGAAACCTCTGGAGAGTTCTGGACAAGGGCGGAACCCACAACTCCGATT
ACTCAAGGGAGGCGGGGAAGCTCCACCAGACGCGAAACTGCTGGAAGATTCCTGGCCCCAAGGCCTCCTC
CGGCTCGCTGATTGGCCCAGCGGAGAGTGGGCGGGGCCGGTGAAGACTCCTTAAAGGCGCAGGGCGGCGA
GC
