>Addgene plasmid #15028 | Hsp68-CreER(TM) (DM#264) | addgene partial sequence | sequence record 21593 | T7 5'-TAATACGACTCACTATAGGG-3'
TGTTTAACAGCTCCACCGCGCGTGGCGGCCGCAGATCGATCCAGACATGATAAGATACATTGATGAGTTT
GGACAAACCACAACTAGAATGCAGTGAAAAAAATGCTTTATTTGTGAAATTTGTGATGCTATTGCTTTAT
TTGTAACCATTATAAGCTGCAATAAACAAGTTAACAACAACAATTGCATTCATTTTATGTTTCAGGTTCA
GGGGGAGGTGTGGGAGG
